Addgene plasmid #146066: pAc5.1B-lambdaN-HA-DmMe31B_268-459_C
Purpose: Insect Expression of DmMe31B_268-459
Depositing lab: Elisa Izaurralde. Depositing organization: Max Planck Institute for Developmental Biology. Publication: Similar modes of interaction enable Trailer Hitch and EDC3 to associate with DCP1 and Me31B in distinct protein complexes. Tritschler F, Eulalio A, Helms S, Schmidt S, Coles M, Weichenrieder O, Izaurralde E, Truffault V. Mol Cell Biol. 2008 Nov . 28(21):6695-708. 10.1128/MCB.00759-08 PubMed 18765641.
Backbone
  Vector backbone: Unknown
  Vector type: Insect Expression
Growth in bacteria
  Bacterial resistance: Ampicillin, 100 μg/mL
  Growth temperature: 37°C
  Growth strain: DH5alpha
  Copy number: Low Copy
Gene/Insert
  Gene/Insert name: DmMe31B_268-459
  Species: D. melanogaster (fly)
  Entrez Gene: me31B (a.k.a. Dmel_CG4916, CG4916, DDX6, Dhh1p/Me31b, DmRH3, Dmel\CG4916, ME31B, Mat31B, Me31B, Me31b, l(2)k06607, me31b)
  Cloning method: Unknown
Terms and licenses: Academic/Nonprofit Terms; Industry Terms: Not Available to Industry
Depositor comments: Plasmids from this collection were made available to the research community and donated after the lab closed. Please note that the sequence provided by the depositing laboratory may be theoretical/predicted or based on Sanger sequencing results. There may be discrepancies between sequencing results obtained by Addgene and the depositor sequence. If an Addgene verified sequence is not available, please contact before placing your order to request that our lab fully sequence the plasmid.
How to cite: pAc5.1B-lambdaN-HA-DmMe31B_268-459_C was a gift from Elisa Izaurralde (Addgene plasmid # 146066 ; http://n2t.net/addgene:146066 ; RRID:Addgene_146066)
