[The description below was written by a language model from this plasmid's Addgene catalogue record and pLannotate feature annotations shown in this document.]
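Description:
pAc5.1B-lambdaN-HA-DmMe31B_268-459_C is a 6,046-nt insect expression plasmid for producing a tagged C-terminal fragment of the Drosophila melanogaster DEAD-box RNA helicase Me31B (the fly DDX6 orthologue) in cultured insect cells. The catalogue lists the backbone as unknown, although the name and annotated parts point to a pAc5.1-type vector. Expression is driven by the constitutive Drosophila actin 5C (Ac5) promoter, and an SV40 polyadenylation signal is annotated downstream of the coding region. In bacteria the plasmid replicates from a ColE1/pUC-family origin and is selected with ampicillin through the bla gene and its own promoter. The repository lists it as low copy, although the origin annotation describes a high-copy type. Short fragments of a tetracycline resistance gene and of SV40 large T antigen are also detected, and these appear to be non-functional backbone remnants.

The open reading frame begins with a short fragment of the bacteriophage lambda N protein, followed by Me31B residues 268–459. The name also indicates an HA epitope between the two, which the automated annotation does not call separately. A vector-derived V5 tag lies downstream of the insert, but the record does not say whether it is in frame or preceded by a stop codon. The lambda N peptide binds boxB RNA hairpins, so fusions of this kind are typically used in tethering assays. In those assays a protein is artificially recruited to a boxB-containing reporter mRNA to test its effect on translation or mRNA stability, while the HA tag allows detection and co-immunoprecipitation. The associated study examined how Trailer Hitch and EDC3 associate with DCP1 and Me31B in distinct complexes, consistent with this fragment being used for domain-level interaction mapping.
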