Features (pLannotate 1.2.2; 10 found; start..end, strand, type, name):
     56..2568    +  promoter       Ac5 promoter: Drosophila melanogaster actin 5C promoter
   2588..2653    +  CDS            N (fragment): REGN_LAMBD - Experimental evidence at protein level: Swiss-Prot protein existence level 1. Plays a role as a transcriptional antitermination factor that allows the virus to initiate its lytic phase. Activates expression of the delayed viral early genes by modifying host RNA polymerase (RNAP) into a form that is resistant to termination signals. This antitermination function requires the host NusA protein which serves to stabilize the interaction between antitermination protein N and host RNA polymerase. From Escherichia phage lambda (Bacteriophage lambda).
   2669..3292    +  CDS            me31B (fragment): DDX6_DROME - Experimental evidence at protein level: Swiss-Prot protein existence level 1. ATP-dependent RNA helicase which is a core component of a variety of ribonucleoprotein complexes (RNPs) that play critical roles in translational repression and mRNA decapping during embryogenesis, oogenesis, neurogenesis and neurotransmission (PubMed:11546740, PubMed:16256742, PubMed:17178403, PubMed:18590813, PubMed:21267420, PubMed:21447556, PubMed:28875934, PubMed:28388438, PubMed:17982591, PubMed:31114929). Recruits core components and translational repressors to some RNP complexes, and mediates RNP
   3331..3372    +  CDS            V5 tag: epitope tag from simian virus 5
   3472..3606    -  polyA_signal   SV40 poly(A) signal: SV40 polyadenylation signal
   3629..3713    -  CDS            large T antigen (fragment): large T antigen from SV40 (simian virus 40)
   3714..4184    +  CDS            TcR (fragment): tetracycline efflux protein; tet; confers resistance to tetracycline
   4228..4816    -  rep_origin     ori: high-copy-number ColE1/pMB1/pBR322/pUC origin of replication
   4987..5847    -  CDS            AmpR: β-lactamase; bla; confers resistance to ampicillin, carbenicillin, and related antibiotics
   5848..5952    -  promoter       AmpR promoter: bla
>Addgene plasmid #146066 | pAc5.1B-lambdaN-HA-DmMe31B_268-459_C | depositor full sequence | sequence record 288511 | Full Sequence
CTTCAAGGAATTAATTCTATATTCTAAAAACACAAATGATACTTCTAAAAAAAATCATGAATGGCATCAA
CTCTGAATCAAATCTTTGCAGATGCACCTACTTCTCATTTCCACTGTCACATCATTTTTCCAGATCTCGC
TGCCTGTTATGTGGCCCACAAACCAAGACACGTTTTATGGCCATTAAAGCTGGCTGATCGTCGCCAAACA
CCAAATACATATCAATATGTACATTCGAGAAAGAAGCGATCAAAGAAGCGTCTTCGGGCGAGTAGGAGAA
TGCGGAGGAGAAGGAGAACGAGCTGATCTAGTATCTCTCCACAATCCAATGCCAACTGACCAACTGGCCA
TATTCGGAGCAATTTGAAGCCAATTTCCATCGCCTGGCGATCGCTCCATTCTTGGCTATATGTTTTTCAC
CGTTCCCGGGGCCATTTTCAAAGACTCGTCGGTAAGATAAGATTGTGTCACTCGCTGTCTCTCTTCATTT
GTCGAAGAATGCTGAGGAATTTCGCGATGACGTCGGCGAGTATTTTGAAGAATGAGAATAATTTGTATTT
ATACGAAAATCAGTTAGTGGAATTTTCTACAAAAACATGTTATCTATAGATAATTTTGTTGCAAAATATG
TTGACTATGACAAAGATTGTATGTATATACCTTTAATGTATTCTCATTTTCTTATGTATTTATAATGGCA
ATGATGATACTGATGATATTTTAAGATGATGCCAGACCACAGGCTGATTTCTGCGTCTTTTGCCGAACGC
AGTGCATGTGCGGTTGTTGTTTTTTGGAATAGTTTCAATTTTCGGACTGTCCGCTTTGATTTCAGTTTCT
TGGCTTATTCAAAAAGCAAAGTAAAGCCAAAAAAGCGAGATGGCAATACCAAATGCGGCAAAACGGTAGT
GGAAGGAAAGGGGTGCGGGGCAGCGGAAGGAAGGGTGGGGCGGGGCGTGGCGGGGTCTGTGGCTGGGCGC
GACGTCACCGACGTTGGAGCCACTCCTTTGACCATGTGTGCGTGTGTGTATTATTCGTGTCTCGCCACTC
GCCGGTTGTTTTTTTCTTTTTATCTCGCTCTCTCTAGCGCCATCTCGTACGCATGCTCAACGCACCGCAT
GTTGCCGTGTCCTTTATGCGTCATTTTGGCTCGAAATAGGCAATTATTTAAACAAAGATTAGTCAACGAA
AACGCTAAAATAAATAAGTCTACAATATGGTTACTTATTGCCATGTGTGTGCAGCCAACGATAGCAACAA
AAGCAACAACACAGTGGCTTTCCCTCTTTCACTTTTTGTTTGCAAGCGCGTGCGAGCAAGACGGCACGAC
CGGCAAACGCAATTACGCTGACAAAGAGCAGACGAAGTTTTGGCCGAAAAACATCAAGGCGCCTGATACG
AATGCATTTGCAATAACAATTGCGATATTTAATATTGTTTATGAAGCTGTTTGACTTCAAAACACACAAA
AAAAAAAATAAAACAAATTATTTGAAAGAGAATTAGGAATCGGACAGCTTATCGTTACGGGCTAACAGCA
CACCGAGACGAAATAGCTTACCTGACGTCACAGCCTCTGGAAGAACTGCCGCCAAGCAGAGAGAGAGAGA
AAAAGAGGGAGAGCAGCTTAGACCGCATGTGCTTGTGTGTGAGGCGTCTCTCTCTTCGTCTCCTGTTTGC
GCAAACGCATAGACTGCACTGAGAAAATCGATTACCTATTTTTTATGAATGAATATTTGCACTATTACTA
TTCAAAACTATTAAGATAGCAATCACATTCAATAGCCAAATACTATACCACCTGAGCGATGCAACGAAAT
GATCAATTTGAGCAAAAATGCTGCATATTTAGGACGGCATCATTATAGAAATGCTTCTTGCTGTGTACTT
TTCTCTCGTCTGGCAGCTGTTTCGCCGTTATTGTTAAAACCGGCTTAAGTTAGGTGTGTTTTCTACGACT
AGTGATGCCCCTACTAGAAGATGTGTGTTGCACAAATGTCCCTGAATAACCAATTTGAAGTGCAGATAGC
AGTAAACGTAAGCTAATATGAATATTATTTAACTGTAATGTTTTAATATCGCTGGACATTACTAATAAAC
CCACTATAAACACATGTACATATGTATGTTTTGGCATACAATGAGTAGTTGGGGAAAAAATGTGTAAAAG
CACCGTGACCATCACAGCATAAAGATAACCAGCTGAAGTATCGAATATGAGTAACCCCCAAATTGAATCA
CATGCCGCAACTGATAGGACCCATGGAAGTACACTCTTCATGGCGATATACAAGACACACACAAGCACGA
ACACCCAGTTGCGGAGGAAATTCTCCGTAAATGAAAACCCAATCGGCGAACAATTCATACCCATATATGG
TAAAAGTTTTGAACGCGACTTGAGAGCGGAGAGCATTGCGGCTGATAAGGTTTTAGCGCTAAGCGGGCTT
TATAAAACGGGCTGCGGGACCAGTTTTCATATCACTACCGTTTGAGTTCTTGTGCTGTGTGGATACTCCT
CCCGACACAAAGCCGCTCCATCAGCCAGCAGTCGTCTAATCCAGAGACCCCGGATCGGGGTACCAACATG
GACGCACAAACACGACGACGTGAGCGTCGCGCTGAGAAACAAGCTCAATGGAAAGCTGCAAACGGTGGAT
CTCCTCCACATATGGCTTACCCATACGATGTTCCAGATTACGCTCCTCCAAGCTTGAAGGGTGTCACTCA
GTACTATGCATTCGTACAGGAGCGCCAGAAAGTACACTGCTTGAATACGCTCTTTTCGAAGCTGCAGATC
AATCAGTCTATCATATTCTGCAATTCCACGCAACGTGTCGAGCTATTGGCCAAAAAGATCACAGAGCTTG
GATATTGCTGTTACTATATACACGCTAAGATGGCCCAGGCACACAGAAATCGAGTATTCCACGATTTCCG
CCAAGGACTCTGTCGCAATCTGGTGTGCTCCGACCTGTTCACCCGTGGTATCGACGTGCAGGCCGTGAAT
GTAGTGATCAATTTCGATTTCCCACGAATGGCAGAGACATACTTGCATCGAATTGGTCGCTCAGGACGTT
TCGATCATTTGGGTATTGCTATTAATCTGATAACCTACGAGGATCGGCTTGATCTGCATCGGATTGAAAA
AGAACTTGGAACCGAAATAAAGCCTATTCCGAAGGTCATAGACCCCGCCCTTTATGTCGCAAACGTTGGC
GCATCCGTTGGCGATACTTGCAACAATAGTGATCTGAATAATTCTGCGAACGAGGAGGGCAACGTTAGCA
AATAAGCGGCCGCTCGAGTCTAGAGGGCCCGCGGTTCGAAGGTAAGCCTATCCCTAACCCTCTCCTCGGT
CTCGATTCTACGCGTACCGGTCATCATCACCATCACCATTGAGTTTAAACCCGCTGATCAGCCTCGACTG
TGCCTTCTAAGGCCTGAGCTCGCTGATCAGCCTCGATCGAGGATCCAGACATGATAAGATACATTGATGA
GTTTGGACAAACCACAACTAGAATGCAGTGAAAAAAATGCTTTATTTGTGAAATTTGTGATGCTATTGCT
TTATTTGTAACCATTATAAGCTGCAATAAACAAGTTAACAACAACAATTGCATTCATTTTATGTTTCAGG
TTCAGGGGGAGGTGTGGGAGGTTTTTTAAAGCAAGTAAAACCTCTACAAATGTGGTATGGCTGATTATGA
TCAGTCGACCGATGCCCTTGAGAGCCTTCAACCCAGTCAGCTCCTTCCGGTGGGCGCGGGGCATGACTAT
CGTCGCCGCACTTATGACTGTCTTCTTTATCATGCAACTCGTAGGACAGGTGCCGGCAGCGCTCTGGGTC
ATTTTCGGCGAGGACCGCTTTCGCTGGAGCGCGACGATGATCGGCCTGTCGCTTGCGGTATTCGGAATCT
TGCACGCCCTCGCTCAAGCCTTCGTCACTGGTCCCGCCACCAAACGTTTCGGCGAGAAGCAGGCCATTAT
CGCCGGCATGGCGGCCGACGCGCTGGGCTACGTCTTGCTGGCGTTCGCGACGCGAGGCTGGATGGCCTTC
CCCATTATGATTCTTCTCGCTTCCGGCGGCATCGGGATGCCCGCGTTGCAGGCCATGCTGTCCAGGCAGG
TAGATGACGACCATCAGGGACAGCTTCAAGGATCGCTCGCGGCTCTTACCAGCCAGCAAAAGGCCAGGAA
CCGTAAAAAGGCCGCGTTGCTGGCGTTTTTCCATAGGCTCCGCCCCCCTGACGAGCATCACAAAAATCGA
CGCTCAAGTCAGAGGTGGCGAAACCCGACAGGACTATAAAGATACCAGGCGTTTCCCCCTGGAAGCTCCC
TCGTGCGCTCTCCTGTTCCGACCCTGCCGCTTACCGGATACCTGTCCGCCTTTCTCCCTTCGGGAAGCGT
GGCGCTTTCTCAATGCTCACGCTGTAGGTATCTCAGTTCGGTGTAGGTCGTTCGCTCCAAGCTGGGCTGT
GTGCACGAACCCCCCGTTCAGCCCGACCGCTGCGCCTTATCCGGTAACTATCGTCTTGAGTCCAACCCGG
TAAGACACGACTTATCGCCACTGGCAGCAGCCACTGGTAACAGGATTAGCAGAGCGAGGTATGTAGGCGG
TGCTACAGAGTTCTTGAAGTGGTGGCCTAACTACGGCTACACTAGAAGGACAGTATTTGGTATCTGCGCT
CTGCTGAAGCCAGTTACCTTCGGAAAAAGAGTTGGTAGCTCTTGATCCGGCAAACAAACCACCGCTGGTA
GCGGTGGTTTTTTTGTTTGCAAGCAGCAGATTACGCGCAGAAAAAAAGGATCTCAAGAAGATCCTTTGAT
CTTTTCTACGGGGTCTGACGCTCAGTGGAACGAAAACTCACGTTAAGGGATTTTGGTCATGAGATTATCA
AAAAGGATCTTCACCTAGATCCTTTTAAATTAAAAATGAAGTTTTAAATCAATCTAAAGTATATATGAGT
AAACTTGGTCTGACAGTTACCAATGCTTAATCAGTGAGGCACCTATCTCAGCGATCTGTCTATTTCGTTC
ATCCATAGTTGCCTGACTCCCCGTCGTGTAGATAACTACGATACGGGAGGGCTTACCATCTGGCCCCAGT
GCTGCAATGATACCGCGAGACCCACGCTCACCGGCTCCAGATTTATCAGCAATAAACCAGCCAGCCGGAA
GGGCCGAGCGCAGAAGTGGTCCTGCAACTTTATCCGCCTCCATCCAGTCTATTAATTGTTGCCGGGAAGC
TAGAGTAAGTAGTTCGCCAGTTAATAGTTTGCGCAACGTTGTTGCCATTGCTGCAGGCATCGTGGTGTCA
CGCTCGTCGTTTGGTATGGCTTCATTCAGCTCCGGTTCCCAACGATCAAGGCGAGTTACATGATCCCCCA
TGTTGTGCAAAAAAGCGGTTAGCTCCTTCGGTCCTCCGATCGTTGTCAGAAGTAAGTTGGCCGCAGTGTT
ATCACTCATGGTTATGGCAGCACTGCATAATTCTCTTACTGTCATGCCATCCGTAAGATGCTTTTCTGTG
ACTGGTGAGTACTCAACCAAGTCATTCTGAGAATAGTGTATGCGGCGACCGAGTTGCTCTTGCCCGGCGT
CAACACGGGATAATACCGCGCCACATAGCAGAACTTTAAAAGTGCTCATCATTGGAAAACGTTCTTCGGG
GCGAAAACTCTCAAGGATCTTACCGCTGTTGAGATCCAGTTCGATGTAACCCACTCGTGCACCCAACTGA
TCTTCAGCATCTTTTACTTTCACCAGCGTTTCTGGGTGAGCAAAAACAGGAAGGCAAAATGCCGCAAAAA
AGGGAATAAGGGCGACACGGAAATGTTGAATACTCATACTCTTCCTTTTTCAATATTATTGAAGCATTTA
TCAGGGTTATTGTCTCATGAGCGGATACATATTTGAATGTATTTAGAAAAATAAACAAATAGGGGTTCCG
CGCACATTTCCCCGAAAAGTGCCACCTGACGTCTAAGAAACCATTATTATCATGACATTAACCTATAAAA
ATAGGCGTATCACGAGGCCCTTTCGT
